Addgene plasmid #121739: KH305: pMVP (R4-R3) βgal open
Purpose: pMVP R4-R3 entry plasmid, contains βgal (no stop codon) for 3- or 4-component MultiSite Gateway Pro assembly
Depositing lab: Christopher Newgard. Depositing organization: Duke University. Publication: Creation of versatile cloning platforms for transgene expression and dCas9-based epigenome editing. Haldeman JM, Conway AE, Arlotto ME, Slentz DH, Muoio DM, Becker TC, Newgard CB. Nucleic Acids Res. 2018 Dec 27. pii: 5264291. doi: 10.1093/nar/gky1286. PubMed 30590691.
Backbone
  Vector backbone: pDONR221 P4r-P3r
  Backbone manufacturer: Invitrogen
  Backbone size w/o insert (bp): 2664
  Vector type: Synthetic Biology ; pMVP Gateway Entry Plasmid
Growth in bacteria
  Bacterial resistance: Kanamycin, 50 μg/mL
  Growth temperature: 37°C
  Growth strain: DH5alpha
  Copy number: High Copy
Gene/Insert
  Gene/Insert name: βgal (open)
  Species: Synthetic
  Insert size (bp): 3054
  Cloning method: Gateway Cloning
  Sequencing primers: 5′ M13F; 3′ M13R
Terms and licenses: Academic/Nonprofit Terms; Industry Terms: Not Available to Industry
How to cite: KH305: pMVP (R4-R3) βgal open was a gift from Christopher Newgard (Addgene plasmid # 121739 ; http://n2t.net/addgene:121739 ; RRID:Addgene_121739)
