[The description below was written by a language model from this plasmid's Addgene catalogue record and pLannotate feature annotations shown in this document.]
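Description:
KH305: pMVP (R4-R3) βgal open is a Gateway entry plasmid from the pMVP modular cloning platform, built by BP recombination into the Invitrogen pDONR221 P4r-P3r donor backbone. It is a small bacterial cloning vector of about 5.7 kb, maintained at high copy in E. coli through a ColE1/pUC-type origin and selected with kanamycin via the aminoglycoside phosphotransferase (KanR) gene. The backbone also carries the rrnB T1 and T2 transcription terminators upstream of the recombination cassette, which insulate the insert from read-through transcription. A T7 promoter and M13 primer sites flank the cassette, the latter serving for sequencing. The short lacI and lacZα fragments picked up by the annotation appear to be backbone remnants rather than functional genes.

The payload is a roughly 3 kb β-galactosidase (lacZ) coding sequence, listed as synthetic and supplied in "open" format, meaning it lacks a stop codon so that it can be read through into a downstream module. The insert is flanked by R4-type and R3-type Gateway sites. The feature table annotates the 5′ site as attP4/attB4 fragments and the 3′ site as attR3, consistent with the attR4-attR3 configuration named in the plasmid title. The entry clone contains no eukaryotic promoter or polyadenylation signal of its own. These are expected to come from the other entry plasmids and the destination vector.

Its intended use is as the middle-position component in 3- or 4-component MultiSite Gateway Pro LR assemblies. There it is combined with compatible entry modules, such as promoters and C-terminal elements, to build a β-galactosidase reporter or control expression construct in a chosen destination vector.
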