Features (pLannotate 1.2.2; 11 found; start..end, strand, type, name):
    121..213     +  CDS            lacI (fragment): lac repressor; lacI; The lac repressor binds to the lac operator to inhibit transcription in E. coli. This inhibition can be relieved by adding lactose or isopropyl-β-D-thiogalactopyranoside (IPTG).
    268..295     -  terminator     rrnB T2 terminator: transcription terminator T2 from the E. coli rrnB gene
    427..470     +  terminator     rrnB T1 terminator: Escherichia coli rrnB; transcription terminator T1 from the E. coli rrnB gene
    517..553     -  CDS            lacZα (fragment): LacZα fragment of β-galactosidase; lacZ fragment
    570..726     -  protein_bind   attP4 (fragment): mutant version of attP; recombination site for the Gateway® BP reaction BP Clonase™
    706..726     -  protein_bind   attB4: mutant version of attB; core recombination site for the Gateway® BP reaction BP Clonase™
    735..3778    +  CDS            lacZ (fragment): β-galactosidase; lacZ
   3781..3904    +  protein_bind   attR3: mutant version of attR; recombination site for the Gateway® LR reaction LR Clonase™
   3960..3978    -  promoter       T7 promoter: promoter for bacteriophage T7 RNA polymerase
   4112..4921    +  CDS            KanR: aminoglycoside phosphotransferase; aph(3')-Ia; confers resistance to kanamycin in bacteria or G418 (Geneticin®) in eukaryotes
   5068..5656    +  rep_origin     ori: high-copy-number ColE1/pMB1/pBR322/pUC origin of replication
>Addgene plasmid #121739 | KH305: pMVP (R4-R3) βgal open | addgene full sequence | sequence record 237170 | Addgene NGS Result
CTTTCCTGCGTTATCCCCTGATTCTGTGGATAACCGTATTACCGCCTTTGAGTGAGCTGATACCGCTCGC
CGCAGCCGAACGACCGAGCGCAGCGAGTCAGTGAGCGAGGAAGCGGAAGAGCGCCCAATACGCAAACCGC
CTCTCCCCGCGCGTTGGCCGATTCATTAATGCAGCTGGCACGACAGGTTTCCCGACTGGAAAGCGGGCAG
TGAGCGCAACGCAATTAATACGCGTACCGCTAGCCAGGAAGAGTTTGTAGAAACGCAAAAAGGCCATCCG
TCAGGATGGCCTTCTGCTTAGTTTGATGCCTGGCAGTTTATGGCGGGCGTCCTGCCCGCCACCCTCCGGG
CCGTTGCTTCACAACGTTCAAATCCGCTCCCGGCGGATTTGTCCTACTCAGGAGAGCGTTCACCGACAAA
CAACAGATAAAACGAAAGGCCCAGTCTTCCGACTGAGCCTTTCGTTTTATTTGATGCCTGGCAGTTCCCT
ACTCTCGCGTTAACGCTAGCATGGATGTTTTCCCAGTCACGACGTTGTAAAACGACGGCCAGTCTTAAGC
TCGGGCCCCTACAGGTCACTAATACCATCTAAGTAGTTGATTCATAGTGACTGGATATGTTGTGTTTTAC
AGTATTATGTAGTCTGTTTTTTATGCAAAATCTAATTTAATATATTGATATTTATATCATTTTACGTTTC
TCGTTCAACTTTTCTATACAAAGTTGTAACCATGGTCGTTTTACAACGTCGTGACTGGGAAAACCCTGGC
GTTACCCAACTTAATCGCCTTGCAGCACATCCCCCTTTCGCCAGCTGGCGTAATAGCGAAGAGGCCCGCA
CCGATCGCCCTTCCCAACAGTTGCGCAGCCTGAATGGCGAATGGCGCTTTGCCTGGTTTCCGGCACCAGA
AGCGGTGCCGGAAAGCTGGCTGGAGTGCGATCTTCCTGAGGCCGATACTGTCGTCGCCCCCTCAAACTGG
CAGATGCACGGTTACGATGCGCCCATCTACTCCAACGTGACCTATCCCATTACGGTCAATCCGCCGTTTG
TTCCCACGGAGAATCCGACGGGTTGTTACTCGCTCACATTTAATGTTGATGAAAGCTGGCTACAGGAAGG
CCAGACGCGAATTATTTTTGATGGCGTTAACTCGGCGTTTCATCTGTGGTGCAACGGGCGCTGGGTCGGT
TACGGCCAGGACAGTCGTTTGCCGTCTGAATTTGACCTGAGCGCATTTTTACGCGCCGGAGAAAACCGCC
TCGCGGTGATGGTGCTGCGCTGGAGTGACGGCAGTTATCTGGAAGATCAGGATATGTGGCGGATGAGCGG
CATTTTCCGTGACGTCTCGTTGCTGCATAAACCGACTACACAAATCAGCGATTTCCATGTTGCCACTCGC
TTTAATGATGATTTCAGCCGCGCTGTACTGGAGGCTGAAGTTCAGATGTGCGGCGAGTTGCGTGACTACC
TACGGGTAACAGTTTCTTTATGGCAGGGTGAAACGCAGGTCGCCAGCGGCACCGCGCCTTTCGGCGGTGA
AATTATCGATGAGCGTGGTGGTTATGCCGATCGCGTCACACTACGTCTGAACGTCGAAAACCCGAAACTG
TGGAGCGCCGAAATCCCGAATCTCTATCGTGCGGTGGTTGAACTGCACACCGCCGACGGCACGCTGATTG
AAGCAGAAGCCTGCGATGTCGGTTTCCGCGAGGTGCGGATTGAAAATGGTCTGCTGCTGCTGAACGGCAA
GCCGTTGCTGATTCGAGGCGTTAACCGTCACGAGCATCATCCTCTGCATGGTCAGGTCATGGATGAGCAG
ACGATGGTGCAGGATATCCTGCTGATGAAGCAGAACAACTTTAACGCCGTGCGCTGTTCGCATTATCCGA
ACCATCCGCTGTGGTACACGCTGTGCGACCGCTACGGCCTGTATGTGGTGGATGAAGCCAATATTGAAAC
CCACGGCATGGTGCCAATGAATCGTCTGACCGATGATCCGCGCTGGCTACCGGCGATGAGCGAACGCGTA
ACGCGAATGGTGCAGCGCGATCGTAATCACCCGAGTGTGATCATCTGGTCGCTGGGGAATGAATCAGGCC
ACGGCGCTAATCACGACGCGCTGTATCGCTGGATCAAATCTGTCGATCCTTCCCGCCCGGTGCAGTATGA
AGGCGGCGGAGCCGACACCACGGCCACCGATATTATTTGCCCGATGTACGCGCGCGTGGATGAAGACCAG
CCCTTCCCGGCTGTGCCGAAATGGTCCATCAAAAAATGGCTTTCGCTACCTGGAGAGACGCGCCCGCTGA
TCCTTTGCGAATACGCCCACGCGATGGGTAACAGTCTTGGCGGTTTCGCTAAATACTGGCAGGCGTTTCG
TCAGTATCCCCGTTTACAGGGCGGCTTCGTCTGGGACTGGGTGGATCAGTCGCTGATTAAATATGATGAA
AACGGCAACCCGTGGTCGGCTTACGGCGGTGATTTTGGCGATACGCCGAACGATCGCCAGTTCTGTATGA
ACGGTCTGGTCTTTGCCGACCGCACGCCGCATCCAGCGCTGACGGAAGCAAAACACCAGCAGCAGTTTTT
CCAGTTCCGTTTATCCGGGCAAACCATCGAAGTGACCAGCGAATACCTGTTCCGTCATAGCGATAACGAG
CTCCTGCACTGGATGGTGGCGCTGGATGGTAAGCCGCTGGCAAGCGGTGAAGTGCCTCTGGATGTCGCTC
CACAAGGTAAACAGTTGATTGAACTGCCTGAACTACCGCAGCCGGAGAGCGCCGGGCAACTCTGGCTCAC
AGTACGCGTAGTGCAACCGAACGCGACCGCATGGTCAGAAACCGGGCACATCAGCGCCTGGCAGCAGTGG
CGTCTGGCGGAAAACCTCAGTGTGACGCTCCCCGCCGCGTCCCACGCCATCCCGCATCTGACCACCAGCG
AAATGGATTTTTGCATCGAGCTGGGTAATAAGCGTTGGCAATTTAACCGCCAGTCAGGCTTTCTTTCACA
GATGTGGATTGGCGATAAAAAACAACTGCTGACGCCGCTGCGCGATCAGTTCACCCGTGCACCGCTGGAT
AACGACATTGGCGTAAGTGAAGCGACCCGCATTGACCCTAACGCCTGGGTCGAACGCTGGAAGGCGGCGG
GCCATTACCAGGCCGAAGCAGCGTCGTTGCAGTGCACGGCAGATACACTTGCTGATGCGGCGCTGATTAC
GACCGCTCACGCGTGGCAGCATCAGGGGAAAACCTTATTTATCAGCCGGAAAACCTACCGGATTGATGGT
AGTGGTCAAATGGCGATTACCGTTGATGTTGAAGTGGCGAGCGATACACCGCATCCGGCGCGGATTGGCC
TGAACTGCCAGCTGGCGCAGGTAGCAGAGCGGGTAAACTGGCTCGGATTAGGGCCGCAAGAAAACTATCC
CGACCGCCCTACTGCCGCCTGTTTTGACCGCTGGGATCTGCCATTGTCAGACATGTATACCCCGTACGTC
TTCCCGAGCGAAAACGGTCTGCGCTGCGGGACGCGCGAATTGAATTATGGCCCACACCAGTGGCGCGGCG
ACTTCCAGTTCAACATCAGCCGCTACAGTCAACAGCAACTGATGGAAACCAGCCATCGCCATCTGCTGCA
CGCGGAAGAAGGCACATGGCTGAATATCGACGGTTTCCATATGGGGATTGGTGGCGACGACTCCTGGAGC
CCGTCAGTATCGGCGGAATTCCAGCTGAGCGCCGGTCGCTACCATTACCAGTTGGTCTGGTGTCAAAAGA
CAACTTTGTATAATAAAGTTGAACGAGAAACGTAAAATGATATAAATATCAATATATTAAATTAGATTTT
GCATAAAAAACAGACTACATAATACTGTAAAACACAACATATCCAGTCACTATGAATCAACTACTTAGAT
GGTATTAGTGACCTGTACTGCAGGGCGGCCGCGATATCCCCTATAGTGAGTCGTATTACATGGTCATAGC
TGTTTCCTGGCAGCTCTGGCCCGTGTCTCAAAATCTCTGATGTTACATTGCACAAGATAAAAATATATCA
TCATGAACAATAAAACTGTCTGCTTACATAAACAGTAATACAAGGGGTGTTATGAGCCATATTCAACGGG
AAACGTCGAGGCCGCGATTAAATTCCAACATGGATGCTGATTTATATGGGTATAAATGGGCTCGCGATAA
TGTCGGGCAATCAGGTGCGACAATCTATCGCTTGTATGGGAAGCCCGATGCGCCAGAGTTGTTTCTGAAA
CATGGCAAAGGTAGCGTTGCCAATGATGTTACAGATGAGATGGTCAGACTAAACTGGCTGACGGAATTTA
TGCCTCTTCCGACCATCAAGCATTTTATCCGTACTCCTGATGATGCATGGTTACTCACCACTGCGATCCC
CGGAAAAACAGCATTCCAGGTATTAGAAGAATATCCTGATTCAGGTGAAAATATTGTTGATGCGCTGGCA
GTGTTCCTGCGCCGGTTGCATTCGATTCCTGTTTGTAATTGTCCTTTTAACAGCGATCGCGTATTTCGTC
TCGCTCAGGCGCAATCACGAATGAATAACGGTTTGGTTGATGCGAGTGATTTTGATGACGAGCGTAATGG
CTGGCCTGTTGAACAAGTCTGGAAAGAAATGCATAAACTTTTGCCATTCTCACCGGATTCAGTCGTCACT
CATGGTGATTTCTCACTTGATAACCTTATTTTTGACGAGGGGAAATTAATAGGTTGTATTGATGTTGGAC
GAGTCGGAATCGCAGACCGATACCAGGATCTTGCCATCCTATGGAACTGCCTCGGTGAGTTTTCTCCTTC
ATTACAGAAACGGCTTTTTCAAAAATATGGTATTGATAATCCTGATATGAATAAATTGCAGTTTCATTTG
ATGCTCGATGAGTTTTTCTAATCAGAATTGGTTAATTGGTTGTAACACTGGCAGAGCATTACGCTGACTT
GACGGGACGGCGCAAGCTCATGACCAAAATCCCTTAACGTGAGTTACGCGTCGTTCCACTGAGCGTCAGA
CCCCGTAGAAAAGATCAAAGGATCTTCTTGAGATCCTTTTTTTCTGCGCGTAATCTGCTGCTTGCAAACA
AAAAAACCACCGCTACCAGCGGTGGTTTGTTTGCCGGATCAAGAGCTACCAACTCTTTTTCCGAAGGTAA
CTGGCTTCAGCAGAGCGCAGATACCAAATACTGTTCTTCTAGTGTAGCCGTAGTTAGGCCACCACTTCAA
GAACTCTGTAGCACCGCCTACATACCTCGCTCTGCTAATCCTGTTACCAGTGGCTGCTGCCAGTGGCGAT
AAGTCGTGTCTTACCGGGTTGGACTCAAGACGATAGTTACCGGATAAGGCGCAGCGGTCGGGCTGAACGG
GGGGTTCGTGCACACAGCCCAGCTTGGAGCGAACGACCTACACCGAACTGAGATACCTACAGCGTGAGCT
ATGAGAAAGCGCCACGCTTCCCGAAGGGAGAAAGGCGGACAGGTATCCGGTAAGCGGCAGGGTCGGAACA
GGAGAGCGCACGAGGGAGCTTCCAGGGGGAAACGCCTGGTATCTTTATAGTCCTGTCGGGTTTCGCCACC
TCTGACTTGAGCGTCGATTTTTGTGATGCTCGTCAGGGGGGCGGAGCCTATGGAAAAACGCCAGCAACGC
GGCCTTTTTACGGTTCCTGGCCTTTTGCTGGCCTTTTGCTCACATGTT
